Addgene plasmid #141047: pENTR-L3-Csy4-FokI-dCas9-EGFP-L2
Purpose: Mutisite Gateway mediated vector construction
Depositing lab: Hideyuki Okano. Depositing organization: Keio University. Publication: A versatile toolbox for knock-in gene targeting based on the Multisite Gateway technology. Yoshimatsu S, Sone T, Nakajima M, Sato T, Okochi R, Ishikawa M, Nakamura M, Sasaki E, Shiozawa S, Okano H. PLoS One. 2019 Aug 27;14(8):e0221164. doi: 10.1371/journal.pone.0221164. eCollection 2019. PubMed 31454364.
Backbone
  Vector backbone: pDONR
  Backbone manufacturer: Thermo Fisher Scientific
  Vector type: Mammalian Expression
Growth in bacteria
  Bacterial resistance: Kanamycin, 50 μg/mL
  Growth temperature: 37°C
  Growth strain: DH5alpha
  Copy number: High Copy
Gene/Insert
  Gene/Insert name: Csy4-2A-FokI-dCas9-2A-EGFP
  Species: Synthetic
  Cloning method: Restriction Enzyme; 5′ cloning site Unknown (unknown if destroyed)
Terms and licenses: Academic/Nonprofit Terms; Industry Terms: Not Available to Industry
How to cite: pENTR-L3-Csy4-FokI-dCas9-EGFP-L2 was a gift from Hideyuki Okano (Addgene plasmid # 141047 ; http://n2t.net/addgene:141047 ; RRID:Addgene_141047)
