[The description below was written by a language model from this plasmid's Addgene catalogue record and pLannotate feature annotations shown in this document.]
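Description:
pENTR-L3-Csy4-FokI-dCas9-EGFP-L2 is a Multisite Gateway entry clone built on a pDONR backbone, about 8.5 kb in size. It is propagated in E. coli from a high-copy ColE1/pUC-type origin under kanamycin selection (KanR, an aminoglycoside phosphotransferase). The rrnB T1 and T2 terminators upstream of the cassette insulate the insert from read-through transcription in bacteria. The payload is flanked by attL3 and attL2 sites, so in an LR Clonase reaction it can be assembled in a defined position and orientation alongside other entry modules into a destination vector.

The insert is a synthetic polycistronic open reading frame, Csy4-2A-FokI-dCas9-2A-EGFP. Csy4 (Cas6f from Pseudomonas aeruginosa) is an endoribonuclease that cleaves its recognition hairpins, and in systems of this type it releases individual guide RNAs from a multi-guide transcript. The FokI nuclease domain is fused to catalytically inactive Streptococcus pyogenes Cas9. Such fusions cut DNA only when two of them are brought together by paired guides and the FokI domains dimerise, which raises targeting specificity. The automated annotation labels the Cas9 segment as the VQR PAM variant, but the catalogue describes it only as dCas9, so that label may simply be the closest database match. 2A peptides cause ribosomal skipping, giving separate Csy4, FokI-dCas9 and EGFP proteins; only the F2A fragment before EGFP is annotated. EGFP marks expressing cells.

No promoter or polyadenylation signal is annotated within the att-flanked region, so although the plasmid is catalogued as a mammalian expression vector, those elements are presumably supplied by other entry clones or the destination vector. The stated purpose is Multisite Gateway vector construction, as part of a toolbox for knock-in gene targeting.
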