Features (pLannotate 1.2.2; 12 found; start..end, strand, type, name):
    393..420     -  terminator     rrnB T2 terminator: transcription terminator T2 from the E. coli rrnB gene
    552..595     +  terminator     rrnB T1 terminator: Escherichia coli rrnB; transcription terminator T1 from the E. coli rrnB gene
    652..747     +  protein_bind   attL3: mutant version of attL; recombination site for the Gateway® LR reaction LR Clonase™
    748..774     +  misc_feature   MCS (fragment): multiple cloning site
    788..1345    +  CDS            cas6f: CAS6_PSEAB - Also known as csy4. Experimental evidence at protein level: Swiss-Prot protein existence level 1. CRISPR (clustered regularly interspaced short palindromic repeat) is an adaptive immune system that provides protection against mobile genetic elements (viruses, transposable elements and conjugative plasmids). CRISPR clusters contain sequences complementary to antecedent mobile elements and target invading nucleic acids. CRISPR clusters are transcribed and processed into CRISPR RNA (crRNA). Processes pre-crRNA into individual crRNA units. Absolutely required for crRNA production or s
   1415..2017    +  CDS            fokIR (fragment): T2F1_PLAOK - Also known as rfoKI. Experimental evidence at protein level: Swiss-Prot protein existence level 1. Recognizes the double-stranded sequence 5'-GGATG-3'/3'-CATCC- 5' and cleaves respectively 14 bases after G-1 and 13 bases before C-1. From Planomicrobium okeanokoites (Planococcus okeanokoites) (Flavobacterium okeanokoites).
   2033..6133    +  CDS            Cas9 VQR: Streptococcus pyogenes Cas9 endonuclease with the D1135V/R1335Q/T1337R mutations has an altered recognition specificity for the protospacer adjacent motif (PAM) (Kleinstiver et al., 2015)
   6188..6252    +  CDS            F2A (fragment): 2A peptide from foot-and-mouth disease virus polyprotein Eukaryotic ribosomes fail to insert a peptide bond between the Gly and Pro residues, yielding separate polypeptides.
   6260..6979    +  CDS            EGFP: the original enhanced GFP (Yang et al., 1996) mammalian codon-optimized
   6979..7076    -  protein_bind   attL2: mutant version of attL; recombination site for the Gateway® LR reaction LR Clonase™
   7199..8008    +  CDS            KanR: aminoglycoside phosphotransferase; aph(3')-Ia; confers resistance to kanamycin in bacteria or G418 (Geneticin®) in eukaryotes
   8151..258     +  rep_origin     ori (across the origin): high-copy-number ColE1/pMB1/pBR322/pUC origin of replication
>Addgene plasmid #141047 | pENTR-L3-Csy4-FokI-dCas9-EGFP-L2 | addgene full sequence | sequence record 302011 | Addgene NGS Result
TGCACACAGCCCAGCTTGGAGCGAACGACCTACACCGAACTGAGATACCTACAGCGTGAGCTATGAGAAA
GCGCCACGCTTCCCGAAGGGAGAAAGGCGGACAGGTATCCGGTAAGCGGCAGGGTCGGAACAGGAGAGCG
CACGAGGGAGCTTCCAGGGGGAAACGCCTGGTATCTTTATAGTCCTGTCGGGTTTCGCCACCTCTGACTT
GAGCGTCGATTTTTGTGATGCTCGTCAGGGGGGCGGAGCCTATGGAAAAACGCCAGCAACGCGGCCTTTT
TACGGTTCCTGGCCTTTTGCTGGCCTTTTGCTCACATGTTCTTTCCTGCGTTATCCCCTGATTCTGTGGA
TAACCGTATTACCGCTAGCCAGGAAGAGTTTGTAGAAACGCAAAAAGGCCATCCGTCAGGATGGCCTTCT
GCTTAGTTTGATGCCTGGCAGTTTATGGCGGGCGTCCTGCCCGCCACCCTCCGGGCCGTTGCTTCACAAC
GTTCAAATCCGCTCCCGGCGGATTTGTCCTACTCAGGAGAGCGTTCACCGACAAACAACAGATAAAACGA
AAGGCCCAGTCTTCCGACTGAGCCTTTCGTTTTATTTGATGCCTGGCAGTTCCCTACTCTCGCGTTAACG
CTAGCATGGATCTCGGGCCCCAAATAATGATTTTATTTTGACTGATAGTGACCTGTTCGTTGCAACAAAT
TGATGAGCAATGCTTTTTTATAATGCCAACTTTGTATAATAAAGTTGGGTACCGCGGGCCCGGGATCCAC
CGGTCGCCACCATGGGTGATCATTATCTGGATATTCGGCTGAGGCCTGATCCAGAGTTCCCACCTGCGCA
GCTGATGTCTGTCCTTTTTGGCAAACTTCATCAGGCCCTGGTTGCCCAGGGCGGAGATCGGATAGGGGTA
AGCTTTCCAGACCTCGACGAAAGCCGGAGCCGCCTGGGAGAACGCCTGCGGATCCACGCTTCTGCCGACG
ATCTGAGAGCCTTGCTGGCAAGGCCATGGCTTGAGGGGCTCCGGGATCACCTGCAGTTTGGCGAACCCGC
CGTTGTTCCCCACCCAACCCCTTATCGGCAGGTGTCTAGAGTGCAGGCCAAATCTAATCCAGAACGGCTG
CGACGGCGACTCATGCGGCGACATGATCTTAGCGAGGAAGAGGCCCGAAAAAGAATCCCTGATACCGTGG
CCCGCGCCCTTGACTTGCCTTTTGTCACACTGCGGTCCCAGAGTACGGGGCAGCATTTCAGACTTTTCAT
TCGACACGGGCCACTGCAAGTTACCGCCGAAGAAGGAGGCTTTACTTGTTATGGACTCTCCAAGGGAGGT
TTCGTGCCCTGGTTTGAGGGCAGAGGAAGTCTGTTAACATGCGGTGACGTCGAGGAGAATCCTGGCCCAA
TGCCTAAGAAGAAGCGGAAGGTGAGCAGCCAACTTGTGAAGTCTGAACTCGAGGAGAAAAAATCAGAGTT
GAGACACAAGTTGAAGTACGTGCCACACGAATACATCGAGCTTATCGAGATCGCCAGAAACAGTACCCAG
GATAGGATCCTTGAGATGAAAGTCATGGAGTTCTTTATGAAGGTCTACGGTTATAGAGGAAAGCACCTTG
GCGGTAGCAGAAAGCCCGATGGCGCCATCTATACTGTCGGATCTCCTATCGATTATGGGGTGATCGTGGA
TACCAAAGCTTACTCAGGCGGGTACAACTTGCCCATAGGACAAGCCGACGAGATGCAGCGGTATGTCGAA
GAGAACCAGACGCGCAACAAGCACATCAACCCCAATGAATGGTGGAAAGTGTACCCAAGTAGTGTGACTG
AGTTCAAGTTCCTGTTTGTCTCCGGCCACTTTAAGGGCAATTATAAAGCTCAGCTCACTAGACTCAATCA
CATCACAAACTGCAACGGAGCTGTGTTGTCAGTGGAGGAGCTCCTGATTGGAGGCGAGATGATCAAAGCC
GGCACCCTTACACTGGAGGAGGTGCGGCGGAAGTTCAACAATGGAGAGATCAACTTCGGTGGCGGTGGAT
CCGATAAAAAGTATTCTATTGGTTTAGCCATCGGCACTAATTCCGTTGGATGGGCTGTCATAACCGATGA
ATACAAAGTACCTTCAAAGAAATTTAAGGTGTTGGGGAACACAGACCGTCATTCGATTAAAAAGAATCTT
ATCGGTGCCCTCCTATTCGATAGTGGCGAAACGGCAGAGGCGACTCGCCTGAAACGAACCGCTCGGAGAA
GGTATACACGTCGCAAGAACCGAATATGTTACTTACAAGAAATTTTTAGCAATGAGATGGCCAAAGTTGA
CGATTCTTTCTTTCACCGTTTGGAAGAGTCCTTCCTTGTCGAAGAGGACAAGAAACATGAACGGCACCCC
ATCTTTGGAAACATAGTAGATGAGGTGGCATATCATGAAAAGTACCCAACGATTTATCACCTCAGAAAAA
AGCTAGTTGACTCAACTGATAAAGCGGACCTGAGGTTAATCTACTTGGCTCTTGCCCATATGATAAAGTT
CCGTGGGCACTTTCTCATTGAGGGTGATCTAAATCCGGACAACTCGGATGTCGACAAACTGTTCATCCAG
TTAGTACAAACCTATAATCAGTTGTTTGAAGAGAACCCTATAAATGCAAGTGGCGTGGATGCGAAGGCTA
TTCTTAGCGCCCGCCTCTCTAAATCCCGACGGCTAGAAAACCTGATCGCACAATTACCCGGAGAGAAGAA
AAATGGGTTGTTCGGTAACCTTATAGCGCTCTCACTAGGCCTGACACCAAATTTTAAGTCGAACTTCGAC
TTAGCTGAAGATGCCAAATTGCAGCTTAGTAAGGACACGTACGATGACGATCTCGACAATCTACTGGCAC
AAATTGGAGATCAGTATGCGGACTTATTTTTGGCTGCCAAAAACCTTAGCGATGCAATCCTCCTATCTGA
CATACTGAGAGTTAATACTGAGATTACCAAGGCGCCGTTATCCGCTTCAATGATCAAAAGGTACGATGAA
CATCACCAAGACTTGACACTTCTCAAGGCCCTAGTCCGTCAGCAACTGCCTGAGAAATATAAGGAAATAT
TCTTTGATCAGTCGAAAAACGGGTACGCAGGTTATATTGACGGCGGAGCGAGTCAAGAGGAATTCTACAA
GTTTATCAAACCCATATTAGAGAAGATGGATGGGACGGAAGAGTTGCTTGTAAAACTCAATCGCGAAGAT
CTACTGCGAAAGCAGCGGACTTTCGACAACGGTAGCATTCCACATCAAATCCACTTAGGCGAATTGCATG
CTATACTTAGAAGGCAGGAGGATTTTTATCCGTTCCTCAAAGACAATCGTGAAAAGATTGAGAAAATCCT
AACCTTTCGCATACCTTACTATGTGGGACCCCTGGCCCGAGGGAACTCTCGGTTCGCATGGATGACAAGA
AAGTCCGAAGAAACGATTACTCCATGGAATTTTGAGGAAGTTGTCGATAAAGGTGCGTCAGCTCAATCGT
TCATCGAGAGGATGACCAACTTTGACAAGAATTTACCGAACGAAAAAGTATTGCCTAAGCACAGTTTACT
TTACGAGTATTTCACAGTGTACAATGAACTCACGAAAGTTAAGTATGTCACTGAGGGCATGCGTAAACCC
GCCTTTCTAAGCGGAGAACAGAAGAAAGCAATAGTAGATCTGTTATTCAAGACCAACCGCAAAGTGACAG
TTAAGCAATTGAAAGAGGACTACTTTAAGAAAATTGAATGCTTCGATTCTGTCGAGATCTCCGGGGTAGA
AGATCGATTTAATGCGTCACTTGGTACGTATCATGACCTCCTAAAGATAATTAAAGATAAGGACTTCCTG
GATAACGAAGAGAATGAAGATATCTTAGAAGATATAGTGTTGACTCTTACCCTCTTTGAAGATCGGGAAA
TGATTGAGGAAAGACTAAAAACATACGCTCACCTGTTCGACGATAAGGTTATGAAACAGTTAAAGAGGCG
TCGCTATACGGGCTGGGGACGATTGTCGCGGAAACTTATCAACGGGATAAGAGACAAGCAAAGTGGTAAA
ACTATTCTCGATTTTCTAAAGAGCGACGGCTTCGCCAATAGGAACTTTATGCAGCTGATCCATGATGACT
CTTTAACCTTCAAAGAGGATATACAAAAGGCACAGGTTTCCGGACAAGGGGACTCATTGCACGAACATAT
TGCGAATCTTGCTGGTTCGCCAGCCATCAAAAAGGGCATACTCCAGACAGTCAAAGTAGTGGATGAGCTA
GTTAAGGTCATGGGACGTCACAAACCGGAAAACATTGTAATCGAGATGGCACGCGAAAATCAAACGACTC
AGAAGGGGCAAAAAAACAGTCGAGAGCGGATGAAGAGAATAGAAGAGGGTATTAAAGAACTGGGCAGCCA
GATCTTAAAGGAGCATCCTGTGGAAAATACCCAATTGCAGAACGAGAAACTTTACCTCTATTACCTACAA
AATGGAAGGGACATGTATGTTGATCAGGAACTGGACATAAACCGTTTATCTGATTACGACGTCGATGCCA
TTGTACCCCAATCCTTTTTGAAGGACGATTCAATCGACAATAAAGTGCTTACACGCTCGGATAAGAACCG
AGGGAAAAGTGACAATGTTCCAAGCGAGGAAGTCGTAAAGAAAATGAAGAACTATTGGCGGCAGCTCCTA
AATGCGAAACTGATAACGCAAAGAAAGTTCGATAACTTAACTAAAGCTGAGAGGGGTGGCTTGTCTGAAC
TTGACAAGGCCGGATTTATTAAACGTCAGCTCGTGGAAACCCGCCAAATCACAAAGCATGTTGCACAGAT
ACTAGATTCCCGAATGAATACGAAATACGACGAGAACGATAAGCTGATTCGGGAAGTCAAAGTAATCACT
TTAAAGTCAAAATTGGTGTCGGACTTCAGAAAGGATTTTCAATTCTATAAAGTTAGGGAGATAAATAACT
ACCACCATGCGCACGACGCTTATCTTAATGCCGTCGTAGGGACCGCACTCATTAAGAAATACCCGAAGCT
AGAAAGTGAGTTTGTGTATGGTGATTACAAAGTTTATGACGTCCGTAAGATGATCGCGAAAAGCGAACAG
GAGATAGGCAAGGCTACAGCCAAATACTTCTTTTATTCTAACATTATGAATTTCTTTAAGACGGAAATCA
CTCTGGCAAACGGAGAGATACGCAAACGACCTTTAATTGAAACCAATGGGGAGACAGGTGAAATCGTATG
GGATAAGGGCCGGGACTTCGCGACGGTGAGAAAAGTTTTGTCCATGCCCCAAGTCAACATAGTAAAGAAA
ACTGAGGTGCAGACCGGAGGGTTTTCAAAGGAATCGATTCTTCCAAAAAGGAATAGTGATAAGCTCATCG
CTCGTAAAAAGGACTGGGACCCGAAAAAGTACGGTGGCTTCGATAGCCCTACAGTTGCCTATTCTGTCCT
AGTAGTGGCAAAAGTTGAGAAGGGAAAATCCAAGAAACTGAAGTCAGTCAAAGAATTATTGGGGATAACG
ATTATGGAGCGCTCGTCTTTTGAAAAGAACCCCATCGACTTCCTTGAGGCGAAAGGTTACAAGGAAGTAA
AAAAGGATCTCATAATTAAACTACCAAAGTATAGTCTGTTTGAGTTAGAAAATGGCCGAAAACGGATGTT
GGCTAGCGCCGGAGAGCTTCAAAAGGGGAACGAACTCGCACTACCGTCTAAATACGTGAATTTCCTGTAT
TTAGCGTCCCATTACGAGAAGTTGAAAGGTTCACCTGAAGATAACGAACAGAAGCAACTTTTTGTTGAGC
AGCACAAACATTATCTCGACGAAATCATAGAGCAAATTTCGGAATTCAGTAAGAGAGTCATCCTAGCTGA
TGCCAATCTGGACAAAGTATTAAGCGCATACAACAAGCACAGGGATAAACCCATACGTGAGCAGGCGGAA
AATATTATCCATTTGTTTACTCTTACCAACCTCGGCGCTCCAGCCGCATTCAAGTATTTTGACACAACGA
TAGATCGCAAACGATACACTTCTACCAAGGAGGTGCTAGACGCGACACTGATTCACCAATCCATCACGGG
ATTATATGAAACTCGGATAGATTTGTCACAGCTTGGGGGTGACGGATCCCCCAAGAAGAAGAGGAAAGTC
TCGAGTAGCCGCGCTAAGCGGGCACCGGTGAAACAGACTTTGAATTTTGACCTTCTCAAGTTGGCGGGAG
ACGTGGAGTCCAACCCAGGGCCGGATATCATGGTGAGCAAGGGCGAGGAGCTGTTCACCGGGGTGGTGCC
CATCCTGGTCGAGCTGGACGGCGACGTAAACGGCCACAAGTTCAGCGTGTCCGGCGAGGGCGAGGGCGAT
GCCACCTACGGCAAGCTGACCCTGAAGTTCATCTGCACCACCGGCAAGCTGCCCGTGCCCTGGCCCACCC
TCGTGACCACCCTGACCTACGGCGTGCAGTGCTTCAGCCGCTACCCCGACCACATGAAGCAGCACGACTT
CTTCAAGTCCGCCATGCCCGAAGGCTACGTCCAGGAGCGCACCATCTTCTTCAAGGACGACGGCAACTAC
AAGACCCGCGCCGAGGTGAAGTTCGAGGGCGACACCCTGGTGAACCGCATCGAGCTGAAGGGCATCGACT
TCAAGGAGGACGGCAACATCCTGGGGCACAAGCTGGAGTACAACTACAACAGCCACAACGTCTATATCAT
GGCCGACAAGCAGAAGAACGGCATCAAGGTGAACTTCAAGATCCGCCACAACATCGAGGACGGCAGCGTG
CAGCTCGCCGACCACTACCAGCAGAACACCCCCATCGGCGACGGCCCCGTGCTGCTGCCCGACAACCACT
ACCTGAGCACCCAGTCCGCCCTGAGCAAAGACCCCAACGAGAAGCGCGATCACATGGTCCTGCTGGAGTT
CGTGACCGCCGCCGGGATCACTCTCGGCATGGACGAGCTGTACAAGTAACAGCTTTCTTGTACAAAGTTG
GCATTATAAGAAAGCATTGCTTATCAATTTGTTGCAACGAACAGGTCACTATCAGTCAAAATAAAATCAT
TATTTGCCATCCAGCTGCAGCTCTGGCCCGTGTCTCAAAATCTCTGATGTTACATTGCACAAGATAAAAA
TATATCATCATGAACAATAAAACTGTCTGCTTACATAAACAGTAATACAAGGGGTGTTATGAGCCATATT
CAACGGGAAACGTCGAGGCCGCGATTAAATTCCAACATGGATGCTGATTTATATGGGTATAAATGGGCTC
GCGATAATGTCGGGCAATCAGGTGCGACAATCTATCGCTTGTATGGGAAGCCCGATGCGCCAGAGTTGTT
TCTGAAACATGGCAAAGGTAGCGTTGCCAATGATGTTACAGATGAGATGGTCAGACTAAACTGGCTGACG
GAATTTATGCCTCTTCCGACCATCAAGCATTTTATCCGTACTCCTGATGATGCATGGTTACTCACCACTG
CGATCCCCGGAAAAACAGCATTCCAGGTATTAGAAGAATATCCTGATTCAGGTGAAAATATTGTTGATGC
GCTGGCAGTGTTCCTGCGCCGGTTGCATTCGATTCCTGTTTGTAATTGTCCTTTTAACAGCGATCGCGTA
TTTCGTCTCGCTCAGGCGCAATCACGAATGAATAACGGTTTGGTTGATGCGAGTGATTTTGATGACGAGC
GTAATGGCTGGCCTGTTGAACAAGTCTGGAAAGAAATGCATAAACTTTTGCCATTCTCACCGGATTCAGT
CGTCACTCATGGTGATTTCTCACTTGATAACCTTATTTTTGACGAGGGGAAATTAATAGGTTGTATTGAT
GTTGGACGAGTCGGAATCGCAGACCGATACCAGGATCTTGCCATCCTATGGAACTGCCTCGGTGAGTTTT
CTCCTTCATTACAGAAACGGCTTTTTCAAAAATATGGTATTGATAATCCTGATATGAATAAATTGCAGTT
TCATTTGATGCTCGATGAGTTTTTCTAATCAGAATTGGTTAATTGGTTGTAACACTGGCAGAGCATTACG
CTGACTTGACGGGACGGCGCAAGCTCATGACCAAAATCCCTTAACGTGAGTTTTCGTTCCACTGAGCGTC
AGACCCCGTAGAAAAGATCAAAGGATCTTCTTGAGATCCTTTTTTTCTGCGCGTAATCTGCTGCTTGCAA
ACAAAAAAACCACCGCTACCAGCGGTGGTTTGTTTGCCGGATCAAGAGCTACCAACTCTTTTTCCGAAGG
TAACTGGCTTCAGCAGAGCGCAGATACCAAATACTGTTCTTCTAGTGTAGCCGTAGTTAGGCCACCACTT
CAAGAACTCTGTAGCACCGCCTACATACCTCGCTCTGCTAATCCTGTTACCAGTGGCTGCTGCCAGTGGC
GATAAGTCGTGTCTTACCGGGTTGGACTCAAGACGATAGTTACCGGATAAGGCGCAGCGGTCGGGCTGAA
CGGGGGGTTCG
